Addgene plasmid #41221: TAL3047
Depositing lab: Keith Joung. Depositing organization: Massachusetts General Hospital. Publication: Targeted gene disruption in somatic zebrafish cells using engineered TALENs. Sander JD, Cade L, Khayter C, Reyon D, Peterson RT, Joung JK, Yeh JR. Nat Biotechnol. 2011 Aug 5;29(8):697-8. doi: 10.1038/nbt.1934. PubMed 21822241.
Backbone
  Vector backbone: JDS70
  Backbone manufacturer: Addgene plasmid #32285
  Backbone size w/o insert (bp): 6447
  Vector type: Mammalian Expression ; T7
Growth in bacteria
  Bacterial resistance: Ampicillin, 100 μg/mL
  Growth temperature: 37°C
  Growth strain: XL1 Blue
  Copy number: High Copy
Gene/Insert
  Gene/Insert name: ZebrafishCommunity-cited4a-Right (alt name: cited4a)
  Species: D. rerio (zebrafish)
  Insert size (bp): 1640
  Entrez Gene: cited4a (a.k.a. si:dkey-218l8.1, wu:fj77b06, wu:fk59f02, zgc:153140)
  Promoter: CMV
  Tag / fusion protein: 3X Flag (N terminal on backbone); WT FOKI (C terminal on backbone)
  Cloning method: Restriction Enzyme; 5′ cloning site N/A (destroyed during cloning); 3′ cloning site N/A (destroyed during cloning)
  Sequencing primers: 5′ CMV-F; 3′ BGH-rev
Terms and licenses: Academic/Nonprofit Terms; Industry Terms: Not Available to Industry
Depositor comments: Target binding site: TTCATTCCCATGCGATAA It is strongly recommended that users perform a diagnostic digest to verify this plasmid prior to use. For example, a double digest of the plasmid with BamHI and KpnI should result in two bands at 2.3kb and 5.8kb.
How to cite: TAL3047 was a gift from Keith Joung (Addgene plasmid # 41221 ; http://n2t.net/addgene:41221 ; RRID:Addgene_41221)
