[The description below was written by a language model from this plasmid's Addgene catalogue record.]
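Description:
TAL3047 is a TALEN expression plasmid built on the JDS70 backbone (about 6.4 kb without insert), a vector classed as mammalian expression with an additional T7 designation. It is maintained in E. coli as a high-copy plasmid under ampicillin selection. The roughly 1.6 kb insert, named ZebrafishCommunity-cited4a-Right, is not the zebrafish cited4a gene itself. Judging from its name, the recorded target binding site and the backbone-encoded fusions, it is an engineered TAL effector repeat array designed to recognise a site in the cited4a locus of Danio rerio. The cloning sites used to introduce the array were destroyed during assembly.

The backbone supplies an N-terminal 3X FLAG tag and a C-terminal wild-type FokI nuclease domain, so the expressed protein is a complete TALEN monomer driven by the CMV promoter. Sequencing primers placed in CMV and in a BGH region suggest a BGH terminator downstream, though the record does not list it as a feature. The T7 designation implies a T7 promoter that could be used for in vitro transcription of mRNA, a common route for delivery into zebrafish embryos, but the record does not spell this out.

Because FokI cleaves only as a dimer, this "Right" monomer is meant to be paired with a matching "Left" TALEN that binds the opposite strand nearby. Together they make a double-strand break in the spacer between the two half-sites, and error-prone repair of that break can produce disruptive indels. The associated work concerns targeted gene disruption in somatic zebrafish cells with engineered TALENs. The depositor recommends confirming the plasmid by diagnostic restriction digest before use, which is sensible given the repetitive nature of TAL arrays.
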