>Addgene plasmid #41221 | TAL3047 | depositor partial sequence | sequence record 54860 | TAL3047 sequence 2430 bps
TCTAGAGCTAGCACCATGGACTACAAAGACCATGACGGTGATTATAAAGATCATGACATCGATTACAAGG
ATGACGATGACAAGATGGCCCCCAAGAAGAAGAGGAAGGTGGGCATTCACCGCGGGGTACCTATGGTGGA
CTTGAGGACACTCGGTTATTCGCAACAGCAACAGGAGAAAATCAAGCCTAAGGTCAGGAGCACCGTCGCG
CAACACCACGAGGCGCTTGTGGGGCATGGCTTCACTCATGCGCATATTGTCGCGCTTTCACAGCACCCTG
CGGCGCTTGGGACGGTGGCTGTCAAATACCAAGATATGATTGCGGCCCTGCCCGAAGCCACGCACGAGGC
AATTGTAGGGGTCGGTAAACAGTGGTCGGGAGCGCGAGCACTTGAGGCGCTGCTGACTGTGGCGGGTGAG
CTTAGGGGGCCTCCGCTCCAGCTCGACACCGGGCAGCTGCTGAAGATCGCGAAGAGAGGGGGAGTAACAG
CGGTAGAGGCAGTGCACGCCTGGCGCAATGCGCTCACCGGGGCCCCCTTGAACCTGACCCCAGACCAGGT
AGTCGCAATCGCGTCAAACGGAGGGGGAAAGCAAGCCCTGGAAACCGTGCAAAGGTTGTTGCCGGTCCTT
TGTCAAGACCACGGCCTTACACCGGAGCAAGTCGTGGCCATTGCATCCCACGACGGTGGCAAACAGGCTC
TTGAGACGGTTCAGAGACTTCTCCCAGTTCTCTGTCAAGCCCACGGGCTGACTCCCGATCAAGTTGTAGC
GATTGCGTCGAACATTGGAGGGAAACAAGCATTGGAGACTGTCCAACGGCTCCTTCCCGTGTTGTGTCAA
GCCCACGGTTTGACGCCTGCACAAGTGGTCGCCATCGCCTCGAATGGCGGCGGTAAGCAGGCGCTGGAAA
CAGTACAGCGCCTGCTGCCTGTACTGTGCCAGGATCATGGACTGACCCCAGACCAGGTAGTCGCAATCGC
GTCAAACGGAGGGGGAAAGCAAGCCCTGGAAACCGTGCAAAGGTTGTTGCCGGTCCTTTGTCAAGACCAC
GGCCTTACACCGGAGCAAGTCGTGGCCATTGCATCCCACGACGGTGGCAAACAGGCTCTTGAGACGGTTC
AGAGACTTCTCCCAGTTCTCTGTCAAGCCCACGGGCTGACTCCCGATCAAGTTGTAGCGATTGCGTCGCA
TGACGGAGGGAAACAAGCATTGGAGACTGTCCAACGGCTCCTTCCCGTGTTGTGTCAAGCCCACGGTTTG
ACGCCTGCACAAGTGGTCGCCATCGCCAGCCATGATGGCGGTAAGCAGGCGCTGGAAACAGTACAGCGCC
TGCTGCCTGTACTGTGCCAGGATCATGGACTGACCCCAGACCAGGTAGTCGCAATCGCGTCGAACATTGG
GGGAAAGCAAGCCCTGGAAACCGTGCAAAGGTTGTTGCCGGTCCTTTGTCAAGACCACGGCCTTACACCG
GAGCAAGTCGTGGCCATTGCAAGCAATGGGGGTGGCAAACAGGCTCTTGAGACGGTTCAGAGACTTCTCC
CAGTTCTCTGTCAAGCCCACGGGCTGACTCCCGATCAAGTTGTAGCGATTGCGAATAACAATGGAGGGAA
ACAAGCATTGGAGACTGTCCAACGGCTCCTTCCCGTGTTGTGTCAAGCCCACGGTTTGACGCCTGCACAA
GTGGTCGCCATCGCCAGCCATGATGGCGGTAAGCAGGCGCTGGAAACAGTACAGCGCCTGCTGCCTGTAC
TGTGCCAGGATCATGGACTGACCCCAGACCAGGTAGTCGCAATCGCGAACAATAATGGGGGAAAGCAAGC
CCTGGAAACCGTGCAAAGGTTGTTGCCGGTCCTTTGTCAAGACCACGGCCTTACACCGGAGCAAGTCGTG
GCCATTGCAAGCAACATCGGTGGCAAACAGGCTCTTGAGACGGTTCAGAGACTTCTCCCAGTTCTCTGTC
AAGCCCACGGGCTGACTCCCGATCAAGTTGTAGCGATTGCGTCCAACGGTGGAGGGAAACAAGCATTGGA
GACTGTCCAACGGCTCCTTCCCGTGTTGTGTCAAGCCCACGGTTTGACGCCTGCACAAGTGGTCGCCATC
GCCTCCAATATTGGCGGTAAGCAGGCGCTGGAAACAGTACAGCGCCTGCTGCCTGTACTGTGCCAGGATC
ATGGACTGACACCCGAACAGGTGGTCGCCATTGCTTCTAACATCGGAGGACGGCCAGCCTTGGAGTCCAT
CGTAGCCCAATTGTCCAGGCCCGATCCCGCGTTGGCTGCGTTAACGAATGACCATCTGGTGGCGTTGGCA
TGTCTTGGTGGACGACCCGCGCTCGATGCAGTCAAAAAGGGTCTGCCTCATGCTCCCGCATTGATCAAAA
GAACCAACCGGCGGATTCCCGAGAGAACTTCCCATCGAGTCGCGGGATCC
