>Addgene plasmid #41221 | TAL3047 | addgene partial sequence | sequence record 56026 | JDS-TALEN-F 5'-TAGGGGTCGGTAAACAGTGG-3'
GGCGGGTGAGCTTAGGGGGCCTCCGCTCCAGCTCGACACCGGGCAGCTGCTGAAGATCGCGAAGAGAGGG
GGAGTAACAGCGGTAGAGGCAGTGCACGCCTGGCGCAATGCGCTCACCGGGGCCCCCTTGAACCTGACCC
CAGACCAGGTAGTCGCAATCGCGTCAAACGGAGGGGGAAAGCAAGCCCTGGAAACCGTGCAAAGGTTGTT
GCCGGTCCTTTGTCAAGACCACGGCCTTACACCGGAGCAAGTCGTGGCCATTGCATCCCACGACGGTGGC
AAACAGGCTCTTGAGACGGTTCAGAGACTTCTCCCAGTTCTCTGTCAAGCCCACGGGCTGACTCCCGATC
AAGTTGTAGCGATTGCGTCGAACATTGGAGGGAAACAAGCATTGGAGACTGTCCAACGGCTCCTTCCCGT
GTTGTGTCAAGCCCACGGTTTGACGCCTGCACAAGTGGTCGCCATCGCCTCGAATGGCGGCGGTAAGCAG
GCGCTGGAAACAGTACAGCGCCTGCTGCCTGTACTGTGCCAGGATCATGGACTGACCCCAGACCAGGTAG
TCGCAATCGCGTCAAACGGAGGGGGAAAGCAAGCCCTGGAAACCGTGCAAAGGTTGTTGCCGGTCCTTTG
TCAAGACCACGGCCTTACACCGGAGCAAGTCGTGGCCATTGCATCCCACGACGGTGGCAAACAGGCTCTT
GAGACGGTTCAGAGACTTCTCCCAGTTCTCTGTCAAGCCCACGGGCTGACTCCCGATCAAGTTGTAGCGA
TTGCGTCGCATGACGGAGGGAAACAAGCATTGGAGACTGTCCAACGGCTCCTTCCCGTGTTGTGTCAAGC
CCACGGTTTGACGCCTGCACAAGTGGTCGCCATCGCCAGCCATGATGGCGGTAAGCAGGCGCTGGAAACA
GTACAG
